>Addgene plasmid #40982 | pBABEpuro-ERBB2 A775_G776insYVMA | addgene full sequence | sequence record 156755 | Addgene NGS results
CTTCCGCTTCCTCGCTCACTGACTCGCTGCGCTCGGTCGTTCGGCTGCGGCGAGCGGTATCAGCTCACTC
AAAGGCGGTAATACGGTTATCCACAGAATCAGGGGATAACGCAGGAAAGAACATGTGAGCAAAAGGCCAG
CAAAAGGCCAGGAACCGTAAAAAGGCCGCGTTGCTGGCGTTTTTCCATAGGCTCCGCCCCCCTGACGAGC
ATCACAAAAATCGACGCTCAAGTCAGAGGTGGCGAAACCCGACAGGACTATAAAGATACCAGGCGTTTCC
CCCTGGAAGCTCCCTCGTGCGCTCTCCTGTTCCGACCCTGCCGCTTACCGGATACCTGTCCGCCTTTCTC
CCTTCGGGAAGCGTGGCGCTTTCTCATAGCTCACGCTGTAGGTATCTCAGTTCGGTGTAGGTCGTTCGCT
CCAAGCTGGGCTGTGTGCACGAACCCCCCGTTCAGCCCGACCGCTGCGCCTTATCCGGTAACTATCGTCT
TGAGTCCAACCCGGTAAGACACGACTTATCGCCACTGGCAGCAGCCACTGGTAACAGGATTAGCAGAGCG
AGGTATGTAGGCGGTGCTACAGAGTTCTTGAAGTGGTGGCCTAACTACGGCTACACTAGAAGAACAGTAT
TTGGTATCTGCGCTCTGCTGAAGCCAGTTACCTTCGGAAAAAGAGTTGGTAGCTCTTGATCCGGCAAACA
AACCACCGCTGGTAGCGGTGGTTTTTTTGTTTGCAAGCAGCAGATTACGCGCAGAAAAAAAGGATCTCAA
GAAGATCCTTTGATCTTTTCTACGGGGTCTGACGCTCAGTGGAACGAAAACTCACGTTAAGGGATTTTGG
TCATGAGATTATCAAAAAGGATCTTCACCTAGATCCTTTTGCGGCCGCAAATCAATCTAAAGTATATATG
AGTAAACTTGGTCTGACAGTTACCAATGCTTAATCAGTGAGGCACCTATCTCAGCGATCTGTCTATTTCG
TTCATCCATAGTTGCCTGACTCCCCGTCGTGTAGATAACTACGATACGGGAGGGCTTACCATCTGGCCCC
AGTGCTGCAATGATACCGCGAGACCCACGCTCACCGGCTCCAGATTTATCAGCAATAAACCAGCCAGCCG
GAAGGGCCGAGCGCAGAAGTGGTCCTGCAACTTTATCCGCCTCCATCCAGTCTATTAATTGTTGCCGGGA
AGCTAGAGTAAGTAGTTCGCCAGTTAATAGTTTGCGCAACGTTGTTGCCATTGCTACAGGCATCGTGGTG
TCACGCTCGTCGTTTGGTATGGCTTCATTCAGCTCCGGTTCCCAACGATCAAGGCGAGTTACATGATCCC
CCATGTTGTGCAAAAAAGCGGTTAGCTCCTTCGGTCCTCCGATCGTTGTCAGAAGTAAGTTGGCCGCAGT
GTTATCACTCATGGTTATGGCAGCACTGCATAATTCTCTTACTGTCATGCCATCCGTAAGATGCTTTTCT
GTGACTGGTGAGTACTCAACCAAGTCATTCTGAGAATAGTGTATGCGGCGACCGAGTTGCTCTTGCCCGG
CGTCAATACGGGATAATACCGCGCCACATAGCAGAACTTTAAAAGTGCTCATCATTGGAAAACGTTCTTC
GGGGCGAAAACTCTCAAGGATCTTACCGCTGTTGAGATCCAGTTCGATGTAACCCACTCGTGCACCCAAC
TGATCTTCAGCATCTTTTACTTTCACCAGCGTTTCTGGGTGAGCAAAAACAGGAAGGCAAAATGCCGCAA
AAAAGGGAATAAGGGCGACACGGAAATGTTGAATACTCATACTCTTCCTTTTTCAATATTATTGAAGCAT
TTATCAGGGTTATTGTCTCATGAGCGGATACATATTTGAATGTATTTAGAAAAATAAACAAATAGGGGTT
CCGCGCACATTTCCCCGAAAAGTGCCACCTGCAGCCTGAATATGGGCCAAACAGGATATCTGTGGTAAGC
AGTTCCTGCCCCGGCTCAGGGCCAAGAACAGATGGAACAGCTGAATATGGGCCAAACAGGATATCTGTGG
TAAGCAGTTCCTGCCCCGGCTCAGGGCCAAGAACAGATGGTCCCCAGATGCGGTCCAGCCCTCAGCAGTT
TCTAGAGAACCATCAGATGTTTCCAGGGTGCCCCAAGGACCTGAAATGACCCTGTGCCTTATTTGAACTA
ACCAATCAGTTCGCTTCTCGCTTCTGTTCGCGCGCTTCTGCTCCCCGAGCTCAATAAAAGAGCCCACAAC
CCCTCACTCGGGGCGCCAGTCCTCCGATTGACTGAGTCGCCCGGGTACCCGTGTATCCAATAAACCCTCT
TGCAGTTGCATCCGACTTGTGGTCTCGCTGTTCCTTGGGAGGGTCTCCTCTGAGTGATTGACTACCCGTC
AGCGGGGGTCTTTCATTTGGGGGCTCGTCCGGGATCGGGAGACCCCTGCCCAGGGACCACCGACCCACCA
CCGGGAGGCAAGCTGGCCAGCAACTTATCTGTGTCTGTCCGATTGTCTAGTGTCTATGACTGATTTTATG
CGCCTGCGTCGGTACTAGTTAGCTAACTAGCTCTGTATCTGGCGGACCCGTGGTGGAACTGACGAGTTCT
GAACACCCGGCCGCAACCCTGGGAGACGTCCCAGGGACTTTGGGGGCCGTTTTTGTGGCCCGACCTGAGG
AAGGGAGTCGATGTGGAATCCGACCCCGTCAGGATATGTGGTTCTGGTAGGAGACGAGAACCTAAAACAG
TTCCCGCCTCCGTCTGAATTTTTGCTTTCGGTTTGGAACCGAAGCCGCGCGTCTTGTCTGCTGCAGCGCT
GCAGCATCGTTCTGTGTTGTCTCTGTCTGACTGTGTTTCTGTATTTGTCTGAAAATTAGGGCCAGACTGT
TACCACTCCCTTAAGTTTGACCTTAGGTCACTGGAAAGATGTCGAGCGGATCGCTCACAACCAGTCGGTA
GATGTCAAGAAGAGACGTTGGGTTACCTTCTGCTCTGCAGAATGGCCAACCTTTAACGTCGGATGGCCGC
GAGACGGCACCTTTAACCGAGACCTCATCACCCAGGTTAAGATCAAGGTCTTTTCACCTGGCCCGCATGG
ACACCCAGACCAGGTCCCCTACATCGTGACCTGGGAAGCCTTGGCTTTTGACCCCCCTCCCTGGGTCAAG
CCCTTTGTACACCCTAAGCCTCCGCCTCCTCTTCCTCCATCCGCCCCGTCTCTCCCCCTTGAACCTCCTC
GTTCGACCCCGCCTCGATCCTCCCTTTATCCAGCCCTCACTCCTTCTCTAGGCGCCGGCCGGATCCCAGT
GTGGTGGTACATCACAAGTTTGTACAAAAAAGTTGGCATGGAGCTGGCGGCCTTGTGCCGCTGGGGGCTC
CTCCTCGCCCTCTTGCCCCCCGGAGCCGCGAGCACCCAAGTGTGCACCGGCACAGACATGAAGCTGCGGC
TCCCTGCCAGTCCCGAGACCCACCTGGACATGCTCCGCCACCTCTACCAGGGCTGCCAGGTGGTGCAGGG
AAACCTGGAACTCACCTACCTGCCCACCAATGCCAGCCTGTCCTTCCTGCAGGATATCCAGGAGGTGCAG
GGCTACGTGCTCATCGCTCACAACCAAGTGAGGCAGGTCCCACTGCAGAGGCTGCGGATTGTGCGAGGCA
CCCAGCTCTTTGAGGACAACTATGCCCTGGCCGTGCTAGACAATGGAGACCCGCTGAACAATACCACCCC
TGTCACAGGGGCCTCCCCAGGAGGCCTGCGGGAGCTGCAGCTTCGAAGCCTCACAGAGATCTTGAAAGGA
GGGGTCTTGATCCAGCGGAACCCCCAGCTCTGCTACCAAGACACGATTTTGTGGAAGGACATCTTCCACA
AGAACAACCAGCTGGCTCTCACACTGATAGACACCAACCGCTCTCGGGCCTGCCACCCCTGTTCTCCGAT
GTGTAAGGGCTCCCGCTGCTGGGGAGAGAGTTCTGAGGATTGTCAGAGCCTGACGCGCACTGTCTGTGCC
GGTGGCTGTGCCCGCTGCAAGGGGCCACTGCCCACTGACTGCTGCCATGAGCAGTGTGCTGCCGGCTGCA
CGGGCCCCAAGCACTCTGACTGCCTGGCCTGCCTCCACTTCAACCACAGTGGCATCTGTGAGCTGCACTG
CCCAGCCCTGGTCACCTACAACACAGACACGTTTGAGTCCATGCCCAATCCCGAGGGCCGGTATACATTC
GGCGCCAGCTGTGTGACTGCCTGTCCCTACAACTACCTTTCTACGGACGTGGGATCCTGCACCCTCGTCT
GCCCCCTGCACAACCAAGAGGTGACAGCAGAGGATGGAACACAGCGGTGTGAGAAGTGCAGCAAGCCCTG
TGCCCGAGTGTGCTATGGTCTGGGCATGGAGCACTTGCGAGAGGTGAGGGCAGTTACCAGTGCCAATATC
CAGGAGTTTGCTGGCTGCAAGAAGATCTTTGGGAGCCTGGCATTTCTGCCGGAGAGCTTTGATGGGGACC
CAGCCTCCAACACTGCCCCGCTCCAGCCAGAGCAGCTCCAAGTGTTTGAGACTCTGGAAGAGATCACAGG
TTACCTATACATCTCAGCATGGCCGGACAGCCTGCCTGACCTCAGCGTCTTCCAGAACCTGCAAGTAATC
CGGGGACGAATTCTGCACAATGGCGCCTACTCGCTGACCCTGCAAGGGCTGGGCATCAGCTGGCTGGGGC
TGCGCTCACTGAGGGAACTGGGCAGTGGACTGGCCCTCATCCACCATAACACCCACCTCTGCTTCGTGCA
CACGGTGCCCTGGGACCAGCTCTTTCGGAACCCGCACCAAGCTCTGCTCCACACTGCCAACCGGCCAGAG
GACGAGTGTGTGGGCGAGGGCCTGGCCTGCCACCAGCTGTGCGCCCGAGGGCACTGCTGGGGTCCAGGGC
CCACCCAGTGTGTCAACTGCAGCCAGTTCCTTCGGGGCCAGGAGTGCGTGGAGGAATGCCGAGTACTGCA
GGGGCTCCCCAGGGAGTATGTGAATGCCAGGCACTGTTTGCCGTGCCACCCTGAGTGTCAGCCCCAGAAT
GGCTCAGTGACCTGTTTTGGACCGGAGGCTGACCAGTGTGTGGCCTGTGCCCACTATAAGGACCCTCCCT
TCTGCGTGGCCCGCTGCCCCAGCGGTGTGAAACCTGACCTCTCCTACATGCCCATCTGGAAGTTTCCAGA
TGAGGAGGGCGCATGCCAGCCTTGCCCCATCAACTGCACCCACTCCTGTGTGGACCTGGATGACAAGGGC
TGCCCCGCCGAGCAGAGAGCCAGCCCTCTGACGTCCATCATCTCTGCGGTGGTTGGCATTCTGCTGGTCG
TGGTCTTGGGGGTGGTCTTTGGGATCCTCATCAAGCGACGGCAGCAGAAGATCCGGAAGTACACGATGCG
GAGACTGCTGCAGGAAACGGAGCTGGTGGAGCCGCTGACACCTAGCGGAGCGATGCCCAACCAGGCGCAG
ATGCGGATCCTGAAAGAGACGGAGCTGAGGAAGGTGAAGGTGCTTGGATCTGGCGCTTTTGGCACAGTCT
ACAAGGGCATCTGGATCCCTGATGGGGAGAATGTGAAAATTCCAGTGGCCATCAAAGTGTTGAGGGAAAA
CACATCCCCCAAAGCCAACAAAGAAATCTTAGACGAAGCATACGTGATGGCATATGTCATGGCTGGTGTG
GGCTCCCCATATGTCTCCCGCCTTCTGGGCATCTGCCTGACATCCACGGTGCAGCTGGTGACACAGCTTA
TGCCCTATGGCTGCCTCTTAGACCATGTCCGGGAAAACCGCGGACGCCTGGGCTCCCAGGACCTGCTGAA
CTGGTGTATGCAGATTGCCAAGGGGATGAGCTACCTGGAGGATGTGCGGCTCGTACACAGGGACTTGGCC
GCTCGGAACGTGCTGGTCAAGAGTCCCAACCATGTCAAAATTACAGACTTCGGGCTGGCTCGGCTGCTGG
ACATTGACGAGACAGAGTACCATGCAGATGGGGGCAAGGTGCCCATCAAGTGGATGGCGCTGGAGTCCAT
TCTCCGCCGGCGGTTCACCCACCAGAGTGATGTGTGGAGTTATGGTGTGACTGTGTGGGAGCTGATGACT
TTTGGGGCCAAACCTTACGATGGGATCCCAGCCCGGGAGATCCCTGACCTGCTGGAAAAGGGGGAGCGGC
TGCCCCAGCCCCCCATCTGCACCATTGATGTCTACATGATCATGGTCAAATGTTGGATGATTGACTCTGA
ATGTCGGCCAAGATTCCGGGAGTTGGTGTCTGAATTCTCCCGCATGGCCAGGGACCCCCAGCGCTTTGTG
GTCATCCAGAATGAGGACTTGGGCCCAGCCAGTCCCTTGGACAGCACCTTCTACCGCTCACTGCTGGAGG
ACGATGACATGGGGGACCTGGTGGATGCTGAGGAGTATCTGGTACCCCAGCAGGGCTTCTTCTGTCCAGA
CCCTGCCCCGGGCGCTGGGGGCATGGTCCACCACAGGCACCGCAGCTCATCTACCAGGAGTGGCGGTGGG
GACCTGACACTAGGGCTGGAGCCCTCTGAAGAGGAGGCCCCCAGGTCTCCACTGGCACCCTCCGAAGGGG
CTGGCTCCGATGTATTTGATGGTGACCTGGGAATGGGGGCAGCCAAGGGGCTGCAAAGCCTCCCCACACA
TGACCCCAGCCCTCTACAGCGGTACAGTGAGGACCCCACAGTACCCCTGCCCTCTGAGACTGATGGCTAC
GTTGCCCCCCTGACCTGCAGCCCCCAGCCTGAATATGTGAACCAGCCAGATGTTCGGCCCCAGCCCCCTT
CGCCCCGAGAGGGCCCTCTGCCTGCTGCCCGACCTGCTGGTGCCACTCTGGAAAGGCCCAAGACTCTCTC
CCCAGGGAAGAATGGGGTCGTCAAAGACGTTTTTGCCTTTGGGGGTGCCGTGGAGAACCCCGAGTACTTG
ACACCCCAGGGAGGAGCTGCCCCTCAGCCCCACCCTCCTCCTGCCTTCAGCCCAGCCTTCGACAACCTCT
ATTACTGGGACCAGGACCCACCAGAGCGGGGGGCTCCACCCAGCACCTTCAAAGGGACACCTACGGCAGA
GAACCCAGAGTACCTGGGTCTGGACGTGCCAGTGTGACCAACTTTCTTGTACAAAGTGGTGATGTAGGAA
TTCGCCAGCACAGTGGTCGACCCTGTGGAATGTGTGTCAGTTAGGGTGTGGAAAGTCCCCAGGCTCCCCA
GCAGGCAGAAGTATGCAAAGCATGCATCTCAATTAGTCAGCAACCAGGTGTGGAAAGTCCCCAGGCTCCC
CAGCAGGCAGAAGTATGCAAAGCATGCATCTCAATTAGTCAGCAACCATAGTCCCGCCCCTAACTCCGCC
CATCCCGCCCCTAACTCCGCCCAGTTCCGCCCATTCTCCGCCCCATGGCTGACTAATTTTTTTTATTTAT
GCAGAGGCCGAGGCCGCCTCGGCCTCTGAGCTATTCCAGAAGTAGTGAGGAGGCTTTTTTGGAGGCCTAG
GCTTTTGCAAAAAGCTTACCATGACCGAGTACAAGCCCACGGTGCGCCTCGCCACCCGCGACGACGTCCC
CAGGGCCGTACGCACCCTCGCCGCCGCGTTCGCCGACTACCCCGCCACGCGCCACACCGTCGATCCGGAC
CGCCACATCGAGCGGGTCACCGAGCTGCAAGAACTCTTCCTCACGCGCGTCGGGCTCGACATCGGCAAGG
TGTGGGTCGCGGACGACGGCGCCGCGGTGGCGGTCTGGACCACGCCGGAGAGCGTCGAAGCGGGGGCGGT
GTTCGCCGAGATCGGCCCGCGCATGGCCGAGTTGAGCGGTTCCCGGCTGGCCGCGCAGCAACAGATGGAA
GGCCTCCTGGCGCCGCACCGGCCCAAGGAGCCCGCGTGGTTCCTGGCCACCGTCGGCGTCTCGCCCGACC
ACCAGGGCAAGGGTCTGGGCAGCGCCGTCGTGCTCCCCGGAGTGGAGGCGGCCGAGCGCGCCGGGGTGCC
CGCCTTCCTGGAGACCTCCGCGCCCCGCAACCTCCCCTTCTACGAGCGGCTCGGCTTCACCGTCACCGCC
GACGTCGAGGTGCCCGAAGGACCGCGCACCTGGTGCATGACCCGCAAGCCCGGTGCCTGACGCCCGCCCC
ACGACCCGCAGCGCCCGACCGAAAGGAGCGCACGACCCCATGCATCGATAAAATAAAAGATTTTATTTAG
TCTCCAGAAAAAGGGGGGAATGAAAGACCCCACCTGTAGGTTTGGCAAGCTAGCTTAAGTAACGCCATTT
TGCAAGGCATGGAAAAATACATAACTGAGAATAGAGAAGTTCAGATCAAGGTCAGGAACAGATGGAACAG
CTGAATATGGGCCAAACAGGATATCTGTGGTAAGCAGTTCCTGCCCCGGCTCAGGGCCAAGAACAGATGG
AACAGCTGAATATGGGCCAAACAGGATATCTGTGGTAAGCAGTTCCTGCCCCGGCTCAGGGCCAAGAACA
GATGGTCCCCAGATGCGGTCCAGCCCTCAGCAGTTTCTAGAGAACCATCAGATGTTTCCAGGGTGCCCCA
AGGACCTGAAATGACCCTGTGCCTTATTTGAACTAACCAATCAGTTCGCTTCTCGCTTCTGTTCGCGCGC
TTCTGCTCCCCGAGCTCAATAAAAGAGCCCACAACCCCTCACTCGGGGCGCCAGTCCTCCGATTGACTGA
GTCGCCCGGGTACCCGTGTATCCAATAAACCCTCTTGCAGTTGCATCCGACTTGTGGTCTCGCTGTTCCT
TGGGAGGGTCTCCTCTGAGTGATTGACTACCCGTCAGCGGGGGTCTTTCACATGCAGCATGTATCAAAAT
TAATTTGGTTTTTTTTCTTAAGTATTTACATTAAATGGCCATAGTTGCATTAATGAATCGGCCAACGCGC
GGGGAGAGGCGGTTTGCGTATTGGGCGCT
Features (pLannotate 1.2.2; 14 found; start..end, strand, type, name):
    182..770     -  rep_origin     ori: high-copy-number ColE1/pMB1/pBR322/pUC origin of replication
    930..1790    -  CDS            AmpR: β-lactamase; bla; confers resistance to ampicillin, carbenicillin, and related antibiotics
   1791..1895    -  promoter       AmpR promoter: bla
   1926..2395    +  LTR            LTR: long terminal repeat from Moloney murine leukemia virus
   2519..2793    +  misc_feature   MESV Ψ (fragment): packaging signal of murine embryonic stem cell virus
   2860..3276    +  CDS            gag (truncated): truncated Moloney murine leukemia virus (MMLV) gag gene lacking the start codon
   3305..3322    +  protein_bind   attB1 (fragment): mutant version of attB; core recombination site for the Gateway® BP reaction BP Clonase™
   3328..7104    +  CDS            ERBB2: ERBB2_HUMAN - Also known as HER2, MLN19, NEU, NGL. Experimental evidence at protein level: Swiss-Prot protein existence level 1. In the nucleus is involved in transcriptional regulation. Associates with the 5'-TCAAATTC-3' sequence in the PTGS2/COX-2 promoter and activates its transcription. Implicated in transcriptional activation of CDKN1A; the function involves STAT3 and SRC. Involved in the transcription of rRNA genes by RNA Pol I and enhances protein synthesis and cell growth. From Homo sapiens (Human).
   7112..7129    -  protein_bind   attB2 (fragment): mutant version of attB; core recombination site for the Gateway® BP reaction BP Clonase™
   7172..7501    +  promoter       SV40 promoter: SV40 enhancer and early promoter
   7511..8110    +  CDS            PuroR: puromycin N-acetyltransferase; pac from Streptomyces alboniger; confers resistance to puromycin
   8209..8330    +  LTR            3' LTR (ΔU3) (fragment): self-inactivating 3' long terminal repeat (LTR) from Moloney murine leukemia virus
   8331..8800    +  LTR            LTR: long terminal repeat from Moloney murine leukemia virus
   8866..8918    -  CDS            lacI (fragment): lac repressor; lacI; The lac repressor binds to the lac operator to inhibit transcription in E. coli. This inhibition can be relieved by adding lactose or isopropyl-β-D-thiogalactopyranoside (IPTG).
