[The description below was written by a language model from this plasmid's Addgene catalogue record and pLannotate feature annotations shown in this document.]
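Description:
pBABEpuro-ERBB2 A775_G776insYVMA is a Moloney murine leukemia virus-based retroviral expression vector built on the pBABE-puro backbone, carrying human ERBB2 (HER2) with a four-residue YVMA insertion between A775 and G776. The plasmid is about 9 kb. It is propagated in E. coli through a high-copy ColE1/pUC-type origin and selected with ampicillin via the β-lactamase gene. The short lacI fragment annotated at the end of the sequence appears to be a backbone remnant with no functional role.

The retroviral cassette is flanked by MMLV long terminal repeats. Downstream of the 5′ LTR lie a packaging signal (Ψ) and a truncated gag segment lacking its start codon, which together promote efficient encapsidation of the vector RNA when the plasmid is introduced into a packaging cell line that supplies the viral proteins in trans. The ERBB2 coding sequence, roughly 3.8 kb, was introduced by Gateway recombination and is bracketed by residual attB1 and attB2 sites. No dedicated internal promoter is annotated upstream of it, so expression is presumably driven from the 5′ LTR, as is standard for pBABE vectors. Following the insert, an SV40 enhancer/early promoter drives puromycin N-acetyltransferase, allowing selection of stably transduced mammalian cells. No epitope tag or reporter is recorded.

The associated publication concerns functional analysis of receptor tyrosine kinase mutations in lung cancer. This fits use of the construct for stable retroviral expression of this ERBB2 insertion mutant in mammalian cells, to assess its signalling or transforming activity alongside other ERBB2 variants.
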