Addgene plasmid #40982: pBABEpuro-ERBB2 A775_G776insYVMA
Depositing lab: Matthew Meyerson. Depositing organization: Broad Institute. Publication: Functional analysis of receptor tyrosine kinase mutations in lung cancer identifies oncogenic extracellular domain mutations of ERBB2. Greulich H, Kaplan B, Mertins P, Chen TH, Tanaka KE, Yun CH, Zhang X, Lee SH, Cho J, Ambrogio L, Liao R, Imielinski M, Banerji S, Berger AH, Lawrence MS, Zhang J, Pho NH, Walker SR, Winckler W, Getz G, Frank D, Hahn WC, Eck MJ, Mani DR, Jaffe JD, Carr SA, Wong KK, Meyerson M. Proc Natl Acad Sci U S A. 2012 Sep 4;109(36):14476-81. Epub 2012 Aug 20. 10.1073/pnas.1203201109 PubMed 22908275.
Backbone
  Vector backbone: pBABE-puro
  Backbone size w/o insert (bp): 5200
  Total vector size (bp): 9000
  Vector type: Mammalian Expression, Retroviral
  Selectable markers: Puromycin
Growth in bacteria
  Bacterial resistance: Ampicillin, 100 μg/mL
  Growth temperature: 37°C
  Growth strain: DH5alpha
  Copy number: High Copy
Gene/Insert
  Gene/Insert name: ERBB2 (alt name: HER2)
  Species: H. sapiens (human)
  Insert size (bp): 3768
  Mutation: A775_G776insYVMA
  GenBank ID: NM_004448.2
  Entrez Gene: ERBB2 (a.k.a. CD340, HER-2, HER-2/neu, HER2, MLN 19, MLN-19, NEU, NGL, TKR1, VSCN2, c-ERB-2, c-ERB2, p185(erbB2))
  Cloning method: Gateway Cloning
  Sequencing primers: 5′ TTTGTACACCCTAAGCCTC; 3′ GCATACTTCTGCCTGCTG
Terms and licenses: Academic/Nonprofit Terms; Industry Terms: Not Available to Industry
How to cite: pBABEpuro-ERBB2 A775_G776insYVMA was a gift from Matthew Meyerson (Addgene plasmid # 40982 ; http://n2t.net/addgene:40982 ; RRID:Addgene_40982)
