>Addgene plasmid #40982 | pBABEpuro-ERBB2 A775_G776insYVMA | addgene partial sequence | sequence record 55264 | hHER2-F 5'-TGGCTCAGTGACCTGTTTTG-3'
TATAAGGACCCTCCCTTCTGCGTGGCCCGCTGCCCCAGCGGTGTGAAACCTGACCTCTCCTACATGCCCA
TCTGGAAGTTTCCAGATGAGGAGGGCGCATGCCAGCCTTGCCCCATCAACTGCACCCACTCCTGTGTGGA
CCTGGATGACAAGGGCTGCCCCGCCGAGCAGAGAGCCAGCCCTCTGACGTCCATCATCTCTGCGGTGGTT
GGCATTCTGCTGGTCGTGGTCTTGGGGGTGGTCTTTGGGATCCTCATCAAGCGACGGCAGCAGAAGATCC
GGAAGTACACGATGCGGAGACTGCTGCAGGAAACGGAGCTGGTGGAGCCGCTGACACCTAGCGGAGCGAT
GCCCAACCAGGCGCAGATGCGGATCCTGAAAGAGACGGAGCTGAGGAAGGTGAAGGTGCTTGGATCTGGC
GCTTTTGGCACAGTCTACAAGGGCATCTGGATCCCTGATGGGGAGAATGTGAAAATTCCAGTGGCCATCA
AAGTGTTGAGGGAAAACACATCCCCCAAAGCCAACAAAGAAATCTTAGACGAAGCATACGTGATGGCATA
TGTCATGGCTGGTGTGGGCTCCCCATATGTCTCCCGCCTTCTGGGCATCTGCCTGACATCCACGGTGCAG
CTGGTGACACAGCTTATGCCCTATGGCTGCCTCTTAGACCATGTCCGGGAAAACCGCGGACGCCTGGGCT
CCCAGGACCTGCTGAACTGGTGTATGCAGATTGCCAAGGGGATGAGCTACCTGGAGGATGTGCGGCTCGT
ACACAGGGACTTGGCCG
